>Addgene plasmid #223436 | pET-28b Salmonella NAT_6H C-terminal | addgene full sequence | sequence record 443795 | Addgene NGS Result
TGGCGAATGGG
[124 nt withheld, positions 12-135]
C
[91 nt withheld, positions 137-227]
A
[49 nt withheld, positions 229-277]
CCTTTGACGTTGGAGTCCACGTTCTTT
[37 nt withheld, positions 305-341]
ACCCTATCTCGGTCTATTCTTTTGATTTATAAGGGATTTTGCCGATTTCGGCCTATTGGTTAAAAAATGA
GCTGATTTAACAAAAATTTAACGCGAATTTTAACAAAATATTAACGTTTACAATTTCAGGTGGCACTTTT
CGGGGAAATGTGCGCGGAACCCCTATTTGTTTATTTTTCTAAATACATTCAAATATGTATCCGCTCATGA
ATTAATTCTTAGAAAAACTCATCGAGCATCAAATGAAACTGCAATTTATTCATATCAGGATTATCAATAC
CATATTTTTGAAAAAGCCGTTTCTGTAATGAAGGAGAAAACTCACCGAGGCAGTTCCATAGGATGGCAAG
ATCCTGGTATCGGTCTGCGATTCCGACTCGTCCAACATCAATACAACCTATTAATTTCCCCTCGTCAAAA
ATAAGGTTATCAAGTGAGAAATCACCATGAGTGACGACTGAATCCGGTGAGAATGGCAAAAGTTTATGCA
TTTCTTTCCAGACTTGTTCAACAGGCCAGCCATTACGCTCGTCATCAAAATCACTCGCATCAACCAAACC
GTTATTCATTCGTGATTGCGCCTGAGCGAGACGAAATACGCGATCGCTGTTAAAAGGACAATTACAAACA
GGAATCGAATGCAACCGGCGCAGGAACACTGCCAGCGCATCAACAATATTTTCACCTGAATCAGGATATT
CTTCTAATACCTGGAATGCTGTTTTCCCGGGGATCGCAGTGGTGAGTAACCATGCATCATCAGGAGTACG
GATAAAATGCTTGATGGTCGGAAGAGGCATAAATTCCGTCAGCCAGTTTAGTCTGACCATCTCATCTGTA
ACATCATTGGCAACGCTACCTTTGCCATGTTTCAGAAACAACTCTGGCGCATCGGGCTTCCCATACAATC
GATAGATTGTCGCACCTGATTGCCCGACATTATCGCGAGCCCATTTATACCCATATAAATCAGCATCCAT
GTTGGAATTTAATCGCGGCCTAGAGCAAGACGTTTCCCGTTGAATATGGCTCATAACACCCCTTGTATTA
CTGTTTATGTAAGCAGACAGTTTTATTGTTCATGACCAAAATCCCTTAACGTGAGTTTTCGTTCCACTGA
GCGTCAGACCCCGTAGAAAAGATCAAAGGATCTTCTTGAGATCCTTTTTTTCTGCGCGTAATCTGCTGCT
TGCAAACAAAAAAACCACCGCTACCAGCGGTGGTTTGTTTGCCGGATCAAGAGCTACCAACTCTTTTTCC
GAAGGTAACTGGCTTCAGCAGAGCGCAGATACCAAATACTGTCCTTCTAGTGTAGCCGTAGTTAGGCCAC
CACTTCAAGAACTCTGTAGCACCGCCTACATACCTCGCTCTGCTAATCCTGTTACCAGTGGCTGCTGCCA
GTGGCGATAAGTCGTGTCTTACCGGGTTGGACTCAAGACGATAGTTACCGGATAAGGCGCAGCGGTCGGG
CTGAACGGGGGGTTCGTGCACACAGCCCAGCTTGGAGCGAACGACCTACACCGAACTGAGATACCTACAG
CGTGAGCTATGAGAAAGCGCCACGCTTCCCGAAGGGAGAAAGGCGGACAGGTATCCGGTAAGCGGCAGGG
TCGGAACAGGAGAGCGCACGAGGGAGCTTCCAGGGGGAAACGCCTGGTATCTTTATAGTCCTGTCGGGTT
TCGCCACCTCTGACTTGAGCGTCGATTTTTGTGATGCTCGTCAGGGGGGCGGAGCCTATGGAAAAACGCC
AGCAACGCGGCCTTTTTACGGTTCCTGGCCTTTTGCTGGCCTTTTGCTCACATGTTCTTTCCTGCGTTAT
CCCCTGATTCTGTGGATAACCGTATTACCGCCTTTGAGTGAGCTGATACCGCTCGCCGCAGCCGAACGAC
CGAGCGCAGCGAGTCAGTGAGCGAGGAAGCGGAAGAGCGCCTGATGCGGTATTTTCTCCTTACGCATCTG
TGCGGTATTTCACACCGCATATATGGTGCACTCTCAGTACAATCTGCTCTGATGCCGCATAGTTAAGCCA
GTATACACTCCGCTATCGCTACGTGACTGGGTCATGGCTGCGCCCCGACACCCGCCAACACCCGCTGACG
CGCCCTGACGGGCTTGTCTGCTCCCGGCATCCGCTTACAGACAAGCTGTGACCGTCTCCGGGAGCTGCAT
GTGTCAGAGGTTTTCACCGTCATCACCGAAACGCGCGAGGCAGCTGCGGTAAAGCTCATCAGCGTGGTCG
TGAAGCGATTCACAGATGTCTGCCTGTTCATCCGCGTCCAGCTCGTTGAGTTTCTCCAGAAGCGTTAATG
TCTGGCTTCTGATAAAGCGGGCCATGTTAAGGGCGGTTTTTTCCTGTTTGGTCACTGATGCCTCCGTGTA
AGGGGGATTTCTGTTCATGGGGGTAATGATACCGATGAAACGAGAGAGGATGCTCACGATACGGGTTACT
GATGATGAACATGCCCGGTTACTGGAACGTTGTGAGGGTAAACAACTGGCGGTATGGATGCGGCGGGACC
AGAGAAAAATCACTCAGGGTCAATGCCAGCGCTTCGTTAATACAGATGTAGGTGTTCCACAGGGTAGCCA
GCAGCATCCTGCGATGCAGATCCGGAACATAATGGTGCAGGGCGCTGACTTCCGCGTTTCCAGACTTTAC
GAAACACGGAAACCGAAGACCATTCATGTTGTTGCTCAGGTCGCAGACGTTTTGCAGCAGCAGTCGCTTC
ACGTTCGCTCGCGTATCGGTGATTCATTCTGCTAACCAGTAAGGCAACCCCGCCAGCCTAGCCGGGTCCT
CAACGACAGGAGCACGATCATGCGCACCCGTGGGGCCGCCATGCCGGCGATAATGGCCTGCTTCTCGCCG
AAACGTTTGGTGGCGGGACCAGTGACGAAGGCTTGAGCGAGGGCGTGCAAGATTCCGAATACCGCAAGCG
ACAGGCCGATCATCGTCGCGCTCCAGCGAAAGCGGTCCTCGCCGAAAATGACCCAGAGCGCTGCCGGCAC
CTGTCCTACGAGTTGCATGATAAAGAAGACAGTCATAAGTGCGGCGACGATAGTCATGCCCCGCGCCCAC
CGGAAGGAGCTGACTGGGTTGAAGGCTCTCAAGGGCATCGGTCGAGATCCCGGTGCCTAATGAGTGAGCT
AACTTACATTAATTGCGTTGCGCTCACTGCCCGCTTTCCAGTCGGGAAACCTGTCGTGCCAGCTGCATTA
ATGAATCGGCCAACGCGCGGGGAGAGGCGGTTTGCGTATTGGGCGCCAGGGTGGTTTTTCTTTTCACCAG
TGAGACGGGCAACAGCTGATTGCCCTTCACCGCCTGGCCCTGAGAGAGTTGCAGCAAGCGGTCCACGCTG
GTTTGCCCCAGCAGGCGAAAATCCTGTTTGATGGTGGTTAACGGCGGGATATAACATGAGCTGTCTTCGG
TATCGTCGTATCCCACTACCGAGATATCCGCACCAACGCGCAGCCCGGACTCGGTAATGGCGCGCATTGC
GCCCAGCGCCATCTGATCGTTGGCAACCAGCATCGCAGTGGGAACGATGCCCTCATTCAGCATTTGCATG
GTTTGTTGAAAACCGGACATGGCACTCCAGTCGCCTTCCCGTTCCGCTATCGGCTGAATTTGATTGCGAG
TGAGATATTTATGCCAGCCAGCCAGACGCAGACGCGCCGAGACAGAACTTAATGGGCCCGCTAACAGCGC
GATTTGCTGGTGACCCAATGCGACCAGATGCTCCACGCCCAGTCGCGTACCGTCTTCATGGGAGAAAATA
ATACTGTTGATGGGTGTCTGGTCAGAGACATCAAGAAATAACGCCGGAACATTAGTGCAGGCAGCTTCCA
CAGCAATGGCATCCTGGTCATCCAGCGGATAGTTAATGATCAGCCCACTGACGCGTTGCGCGAGAAGATT
GTGCACCGCCGCTTTACAGGCTTCGACGCCGCTTCGTTCTACCATCGACACCACCACGCTGGCACCCAGT
TGATCGGCGCGAGATTTAATCGCCGCGACAATTTGCGACGGCGCGTGCAGGGCCAGACTGGAGGTGGCAA
CGCCAATCAGCAACGACTGTTTGCCCGCCAGTTGTTGTGCCACGCGGTTGGGAATGTAATTCAGCTCCGC
CATCGCCGCTTCCACTTTTTCCCGCGTTTTCGCAGAAACGTGGCTGGCCTGGTTCACCACGCGGGAAACG
GTCTGATAAGAGACACCGGCATACTCTGCGACATCGTATAACGTTACTGGTTTCACATTCACCACCCTGA
ATTGACTCTCTTCCGGGCGCTATCATGCCATACCGCGAAAGGTTTTGCGCCATTCGATGGTGTCCGGGAT
CTCGACGCTCTCCCTTATGCGACTCCTGCATTAGGAAGCAGCCCAGTAGTAGGTTGAGGCCGTTGAGCAC
CGCCGCCGCAAGGAATGGTGCATGCAAGGAGATGGCGCCCAACAGTCCCCCGGCCACGGGGCCTGCCACC
ATACCCACGCCGAAACAAGCGCTCATGAGCCCGAAGTGGCGAGCCCGATCTTCCCCATCGGTGATGTCGG
CGATATAGGCGCCAGCAACCGCACCTGTGGCGCCGGTGATGCCGGCCACGATGCGTCCGGCGTAGAGGAT
CGAGATCTCGATCCCGCGAAATTAATACGACTCACTATAGGGGAATTGTGAGCGGATAACAATTCCCCTC
TAGAAATAATTTTGTTTAACTTTAAGAAGGAGATATACCATGGCCATGACTTCATTTCTACACGCTTATT
TCACACGCTTGCATTGTCAGCCGCTGGGCGTGCCGACCGTTGAGGCCTTGCGCACCCTGCACCTTGCCCA
CAACTGCGCAATTCCGTTTGAGAACCTGGACGTGTTGCTGCCGAGAGAAATCCAACTGGACGAGACAGCG
CTGGAAGAAAAGCTGTTATACGCGCGTCGTGGTGGCTATTGCTTCGAGCTGAATGGTCTGTTTGAGCGCG
CGTTGCGTGATATTGGCTTCAACGTTCGTAGCCTGTTGGGCCGTGTGATCCTGAGCCACCCGGCAAGCCT
GCCGCCTCGTACCCATCGTTTGTTGTTGGTTGATGTTGAAGATGAACAATGGATTGCGGATGTGGGTTTC
GGCGGTCAGACCCTGACGGCTCCGCTGCGTTTACAAGCGGAGATCGCCCAGCAAACTCCGCATGGTGAAT
ACCGCCTGATGCAGGAGGGTTCGACCTGGATCCTGCAATTTCGTCACCATGAACATTGGCAGTCTATGTA
TTGTTTCGACCTGGGCGTACAGCAACAATCCGACCACGTGATGGGTAATTTCTGGAGCGCACATTGGCCG
CAGTCCCACTTCCGCCACCACCTCTTAATGTGCCGTCACCTGCCAGATGGTGGCAAATTGACGCTGACCA
ACTTTCATTTTACCCGTTACCATCAGGGTCATGCGGTCGAGCAGGTTAATGTCCCGGACGTGCCAAGCCT
GTATCAGCTGCTTCAGCAGCAATTTGGCCTGGGTGTCAACGATGTTAAACACGGCTTCACCGAAGCGGAG
CTGGCGGCTGTGATGGCTGCGTTTGACACCCACCCGGAAGCGGGTAAGCTCGAGCACCACCACCACCACC
ACTGAGATCCGGCTGCTAACAAAGCCCGAAAGGAAGCTGAGTTGGCTGCTGCCACCGCTGAGCAATAACT
AGCATAACCCCTTGGGGCCTCTAAACGGGTCTTGAGGGGTTTTTTGCTGAAAGGAGGAACTATATCCGGA
T
Features (pLannotate 1.2.2; 19 found; start..end, strand, type, name):
     12..467     +  rep_origin     f1 ori (sequence partly withheld): f1 bacteriophage origin of replication; arrow indicates direction of (+) strand synthesis
    494..551     +  promoter       AmpR promoter (fragment): bla
    560..1375    -  CDS            KanR: aminoglycoside phosphotransferase; aph(3')-Ia; confers resistance to kanamycin in bacteria or G418 (Geneticin®) in eukaryotes
   1497..2085    +  rep_origin     ori: high-copy-number ColE1/pMB1/pBR322/pUC origin of replication
   2271..2413    -  misc_feature   bom: basis of mobility region from pBR322
   2515..2706    -  CDS            rop: Rop protein, which maintains plasmids at low copy number; rop
   2723..3103    +  CDS            YPB1_ECOLX: Protein predicted: Swiss-Prot protein existence level 4. From Escherichia coli.
   3175..3466    -  CDS            TcR (fragment): tetracycline efflux protein; tet; confers resistance to tetracycline
   3481..3502    -  protein_bind   CAP binding site: CAP binding activates transcription in the presence of cAMP. E. coli catabolite activator protein
   3515..4597    -  CDS            lacI: lac repressor; lacI; The lac repressor binds to the lac operator to inhibit transcription in E. coli. This inhibition can be relieved by adding lactose or isopropyl-β-D-thiogalactopyranoside (IPTG).
   4598..4675    -  promoter       lacI promoter: lacI
   4683..4962    -  CDS            TcR (fragment): tetracycline efflux protein; tet; confers resistance to tetracycline
   4984..5002    +  promoter       T7 promoter: promoter for bacteriophage T7 RNA polymerase
   5003..5027    +  protein_bind   lac operator: The lac repressor binds to the lac operator to inhibit transcription in E. coli. This inhibition can be relieved by adding lactose or isopropyl-β-D-thiogalactopyranoside (IPTG). lac repressor encoded by lacI
   5042..5064    +  RBS            RBS: efficient ribosome binding site from bacteriophage T7 gene 10 (Olins and Rangwala, 1989)
   5077..5919    +  CDS            nhoA: NHOA_SALTY - Experimental evidence at protein level: Swiss-Prot protein existence level 1. Catalyzes both the acetyl-CoA-dependent N-acetylation of aromatic amines and the O-acetylation of N-hydroxyarylamines. In vitro, catalyzes the O-acetylation of N-hydroxy-Glu-P-1, and the N-acetylation of isoniazid and 2-aminofluorene. From Salmonella typhimurium (strain LT2 / SGSC1412 / ATCC 700720).
   5926..5943    +  CDS            9xHis (fragment): 9xHis affinity tag
   5953..6002    +  CDS            SET1 (fragment): solubility-enhancement tag derived from T7 phage gene 10B
   6010..6057    +  terminator     T7 terminator: transcription terminator for bacteriophage T7 RNA polymerase
