[The description below was written by a language model from this plasmid's Addgene catalogue record and pLannotate feature annotations shown in this document.]
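Description:
pET-28b Salmonella NAT_6H C-terminal is a bacterial protein expression plasmid of about 6.1 kb built on the pET-28b backbone. It is maintained in E. coli through a ColE1/pMB1-type origin accompanied by the bom region and the rop gene, which moderates copy number, and it is selected with kanamycin via an aminoglycoside phosphotransferase gene. An f1 phage origin is also present. The short tetracycline-resistance, AmpR promoter and predicted-ORF hits in the annotation appear to be non-functional remnants of the pBR322-derived backbone rather than working elements.

The payload is the Salmonella arylamine N-acetyltransferase (NAT), which the feature table matches to nhoA of Salmonella typhimurium LT2. This enzyme carries out acetyl-CoA-dependent N-acetylation of aromatic amines and O-acetylation of N-hydroxyarylamines. The coding sequence sits downstream of a T7 promoter, lac operator and the strong T7 gene 10 ribosome binding site, and is followed by a T7 terminator. The plasmid-borne lacI gene supplies repressor, so transcription stays off until IPTG or lactose is added in a host that provides T7 RNA polymerase. The open reading frame runs into the backbone-encoded C-terminal His6 tag, which the annotation software labels as a fragment of a longer His tag, allowing purification by immobilised metal affinity chromatography. The small "SET1" hit after the tag is probably just backbone sequence ahead of the terminator.

The record gives the purpose as recombinant expression of His-tagged Salmonella NAT. The associated publication concerns gut microbial metabolism of the inflammatory bowel disease drug 5-ASA, though the exact role of this enzyme in that work is not stated. Part of the plasmid came from a commercial gene synthesis provider.
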