Addgene plasmid #223436: pET-28b Salmonella NAT_6H C-terminal
Purpose: Salmonella NAT expression vector with C-terminal His6 tag
Depositing lab: Emily Balskus. Depositing organization: Harvard University. Publication: Gut microbial metabolism of 5-ASA diminishes its clinical efficacy in inflammatory bowel disease. Mehta RS, Mayers JR, Zhang Y, Bhosle A, Glasser NR, Nguyen LH, Ma W, Bae S, Branck T, Song K, Sebastian L, Pacheco JA, Seo HS, Clish C, Dhe-Paganon S, Ananthakrishnan AN, Franzosa EA, Balskus EP, Chan AT, Huttenhower C. Nat Med. 2023 Mar;29(3):700-709. doi: 10.1038/s41591-023-02217-7. Epub 2023 Feb 23. PubMed 36823301.
Backbone
  Vector backbone: pET-28b
Growth in bacteria
  Bacterial resistance: Kanamycin, 50 μg/mL
  Growth temperature: 37°C
  Growth strain: DH5alpha
  Copy number: Unknown
Gene/Insert
  Gene/Insert name: Salmonella NAT
  Tag / fusion protein: His6 (C terminal on backbone)
Resource information
  A portion of this plasmid was derived from a plasmid made by: GenScript
Terms and licenses: Academic/Nonprofit Terms; Industry Terms: Not Available to Industry
How to cite: pET-28b Salmonella NAT_6H C-terminal was a gift from Emily Balskus (Addgene plasmid # 223436 ; http://n2t.net/addgene:223436 ; RRID:Addgene_223436)
